Addgene plasmid #115160: pGE-attBTT-loxP-DsRed (pTL780)
Purpose: Integration vector for phiC31-mediated transgenesis using a genomic standard attP-TT site. Contains an attB-TT site, the visible 3xP3-DsRed marker flanked by a loxP site for Cre-mediated removal.
Depositing lab: Tobias Langenhan. Depositing organization: University of Leipzig. Publication: Parallel Genomic Engineering of Two Drosophila Genes Using Orthogonal attB/attP Sites. Blanco-Redondo B, Langenhan T. G3 (Bethesda). 2018 Jul 31. pii: g3.118.200565. doi: 10.1534/g3.118.200565. PubMed 30065043.
Backbone
  Vector backbone: pGE
  Backbone size w/o insert (bp): 2986
  Total vector size (bp): 4284
  Vector type: Insect Expression, Cre/Lox
  Selectable markers: DsRed
Growth in bacteria
  Bacterial resistance: Ampicillin, 100 μg/mL
  Growth temperature: 37°C
  Growth strain: DH5alpha
  Copy number: High Copy
Gene/Insert
  Gene/Insert name: attB-TT loxP 3xP3-DsRed
  Species: Synthetic
  Insert size (bp): 1298
  Cloning method: Restriction Enzyme; 5′ cloning site BsiWI (not destroyed); 3′ cloning site BglII (destroyed during cloning)
  Sequencing primers: 5′ 5'-TCGAATTGCCGGCTGTACACTTA-3'; 3′ 5'-ACGAAGCGCCTCTATTTATA-3'
Terms and licenses: Academic/Nonprofit Terms; Industry Terms: Not Available to Industry
Depositor comments: Based on pGE-attB vector from Yang Hong (Huang et al., PNAS, 2009; DOI: 10.1073/pnas.0900641106)
How to cite: pGE-attBTT-loxP-DsRed (pTL780) was a gift from Tobias Langenhan (Addgene plasmid # 115160 ; http://n2t.net/addgene:115160 ; RRID:Addgene_115160)
