[The description below was written by a language model from this plasmid's Addgene catalogue record and pLannotate feature annotations shown in this document.]
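Description:
pGE-attBTT-loxP-DsRed (pTL780) is a small (about 4.3 kb) Drosophila integration vector built on the pGE backbone, itself derived from an earlier pGE-attB genomic engineering plasmid. It is designed for φC31 integrase-mediated transgenesis into a fly genome that already carries a standard attP-TT landing site. In bacteria it is maintained as a high-copy plasmid through a ColE1/pUC-type origin and selected with ampicillin via the β-lactamase gene and its own promoter.

The synthetic insert of roughly 1.3 kb combines three functional parts. An attB site with the TT core recombines with the matching genomic attP-TT site. Because this pairing depends on the core dinucleotide, such sites can be used alongside orthogonal attB/attP variants to engineer two loci in parallel, as the associated publication title indicates. Next comes a single loxP site, followed by the visible 3xP3-DsRed marker. The feature table annotates this marker as an hsp70 minimal promoter fragment driving DsRed-Express, terminated by an SV40 small fragment and polyadenylation signal. The 3xP3 Pax6-binding element is named in the catalogue entry but not separately annotated. It normally directs eye expression, so integrants can be scored by red fluorescence. According to the record, the loxP site is there for Cre-mediated removal of the marker. With only one loxP annotated in the plasmid, excision presumably relies on a second site at the target locus, though the record does not say this.

The annotation also detects P element 5′ and 3′ end sequences, a short gypsy insulator fragment and a mini-white fragment, apparently remnants of the parental backbone. The record lists no gene of interest; the vector is a scaffold into which users clone sequences for reintegration.
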