Features (pLannotate 1.2.2; 13 found; start..end, strand, type, name):
      1..233     -  misc_feature   P element 3' end: P element 3' end
    242..286     -  protein_bind   gypsy insulator (fragment): chromatin insulator from Drosophila Su(Hw), CP190, and Mod(mdg4)67.2
    353..386     +  protein_bind   attB: minimal attB site for the φC31 integrase (Groth et al., 2000) phage φC31 integrase
    455..488     -  protein_bind   loxP: Cre-mediated recombination occurs in the 8-bp core sequence (GCATACAT). Cre recombinase
    576..698     +  promoter       hsp70 promoter (fragment): Drosophila melanogaster hsp70Bb promoter
    720..1394    +  CDS            DsRed-Express: DsRed-Express is a basic (constitutively fluorescent) orange fluorescent protein published in 2002, derived from Discosoma sp.. It is reported to be a rapidly-maturing tetramer with low acid sensitivity.
   1412..1495    +  CDS            large T antigen (fragment): large T antigen from SV40 (simian virus 40)
   1518..1639    +  polyA_signal   SV40 poly(A) signal: SV40 polyadenylation signal
   1656..2241    -  misc_feature   P element 5' end: No description available
   2242..2470    -  CDS            mini-white (fragment): Drosophila white gene eye color pigment; white; This is a modified version of the white gene lacking part of the first intron.
   2476..3064    -  rep_origin     ori: high-copy-number ColE1/pMB1/pBR322/pUC origin of replication
   3235..4095    -  CDS            AmpR: β-lactamase; bla; confers resistance to ampicillin, carbenicillin, and related antibiotics
   4096..4200    -  promoter       AmpR promoter: bla
>Addgene plasmid #115160 | pGE-attBTT-loxP-DsRed (pTL780) | depositor full sequence | sequence record 216890 | pGE-attBTT-loxP-DsRed (pTL780) sequence 4284 bps
CATGATGAAATAACATAAGGTGGTCCCGTCGGCAAGAGACATCCACTTAACGTATGCTTGCAATAAGTGC
GAGTGAAAGGAATAGTATTCTGAGTGTCGTATTGAGTCTGAGTGAGACAGCGATATGATTGTTGATTAAC
CCTTAGCATGTCCGTGGGGTTTGAATTAACTCATAATATTAATTAGACGAAATTATTTTTAAAGTTTTAT
TTTTAATAATTTGCGAGTACGCAAAGCTAGAGTTGTTGGTTGGCACACCACAAATATACTGTTGCCGAGC
ACAATTCCGCTCGAATTGCCGGCTGTACACTTAAGAAGTTCCTACTGCAGGTAATGAATTGCCGCGGTGC
GGGTGCCAGGGCGTGCCCTTGGGCTCCCCGGGCGCGTACTCCACGAATTCTTGCATGCAATGCGGCCGCT
AGCAGATCTACTAGTCTCGAGGCGCGCCGGTACCATAACTTCGTATAATGTATGCTATACGAAGTTATCG
TACGGGATCTAATTCAATTAGAGACTAATTCAATTAGAGCTAATTCAATTAGGATCCAAGCTTATCGATT
TCGAACCCTCGACCGCCGGAGTATAAATAGAGGCGCTTCGTCTACGGAGCGACAATTCAATTCAAACAAG
CAAAGTGAACACGTCGCTAAGCGAAAGCTAAGCAAATAAACAAGCGCAGCTGAACAAGCTAAACAATCGG
CTCGAAGCCGGTCGCCACCATGGCCTCCTCCGAGGACGTCATCAAGGAGTTCATGCGCTTCAAGGTGCGC
ATGGAGGGCTCCGTGAACGGCCACGAGTTCGAGATCGAGGGCGAGGGCGAGGGCCGCCCCTACGAGGGCA
CCCAGACCGCCAAGCTGAAGGTGACCAAGGGCGGCCCCCTGCCCTTCGCCTGGGACATCCTGTCCCCCCA
GTTCCAGTACGGCTCCAAGGTGTACGTGAAGCACCCCGCCGACATCCCCGACTACAAGAAGCTGTCCTTC
CCCGAGGGCTTCAAGTGGGAGCGCGTGATGAACTTCGAGGACGGCGGCGTGGTGACCGTGACCCAGGACT
CCTCCCTCCAGGACGGCTCCTTCATCTACAAGGTGAAGTTCATCGGCGTGAACTTCCCCTCCGACGGCCC
CGTAATGCAGAAGAAGACTATGGGCTGGGAGGCGTCCACCGAGCGCCTGTACCCCCGCGACGGCGTGCTG
AAGGGCGAGATCCACAAGGCCCTGAAGCTGAAGGACGGCGGCCACTACCTGGTGGAGTTCAAGTCCATCT
ACATGGCCAAGAAGCCCGTGCAGCTGCCCGGCTACTACTACGTGGACTCCAAGCTGGACATCACCTCCCA
CAACGAGGACTACACCATCGTGGAGCAGTACGAGCGCGCCGAGGGCCGCCACCACCTGTTCCTGTAGGGG
CCGCGACTCTAGATCATAATCAGCCATACCACATTTGTAGAGGTTTTACTTGCTTTAAAAAACCTCCCAC
ACCTCCCCCTGAACCTGAAACATAAAATGAATGCAATTGTTGTTGTTAACTTGTTTATTGCAGCTTATAA
TGGTTACAAATAAAGCAATAGCATCACAAATTTCACAAATAAAGCATTTTTTTCACTGCATTCTAGTTGT
GGTTTGTCCAAACTCATCAATGTATCTTAAGATCCAAACCTAGTGGCTGCTGCTCTAAACGACGCATTTC
GTACTCCAAAGTACGAATTTTTTCCCTCAAGCTCTTATTTTCATTAAACAATGAACAGGACCTAACGCAC
AGTCACGTTATTGTTTACATAAATGATTTTTTTTACTATTCAAACTTACTCTGTTTGTGTACTCCCACTG
GTATAGCCTTCTTTTATCTTTTCTGGTTCAGGCTCTATCACTTTACTAGGTACGGCATCTGCGTTGAGTC
GCCTCCTTTTAAATGTCTGACCTTTTGCAGGTGCAGCCTTCCACTGCGAATCATTAAAGTGGGTATCACA
AATTTGGGAGTTTTCACCAAGGCTGCACCCAAGGCTCTGCTCCCACAATTTTCTCTTAATAGCACACTTC
GGCACGTGAATTAATTTTACTCCAGTCACAGCTTTGCAGCAAAATTTGCAATATTTCATTTTTTTTTATT
CCACGTAAGGGTTAATGTTTTCAAAAAAAAATTCGTCCGCACACAACCTTTCCTCTCAACAAGCAAACGT
GCACTGAATTTAAGTGTATACTTCGGTAAGCTTCGGCTATCGACGGGACCACCTTATGTTATTTCATCAT
GGGCCAGACCCACGTAGTCCAGCGGCAGATCGGCGGCGGAGAAGTTAAGCGTCTCCAGGATGACCTTGCC
CGAACTGGGGCACGTGGTGTTCGACGATGTGCAGCTAATTTCGCCCGGCTCCACGTCCGCCCATTGGTTA
ATCAGCAGACCCTCGTTGGCGTAACGGAACCATGAGAGGTACGACAACCATTTGAGGTATACTGGCACCG
AGCCCGAGTTCAAGAAGAAGGCGTTTTTCCATAGGCTCCGCCCCCCTGACGAGCATCACAAAAATCGACG
CTCAAGTCAGAGGTGGCGAAACCCGACAGGACTATAAAGATACCAGGCGTTTCCCCCTGGAAGCTCCCTC
GTGCGCTCTCCTGTTCCGACCCTGCCGCTTACCGGATACCTGTCCGCCTTTCTCCCTTCGGGAAGCGTGG
CGCTTTCTCATAGCTCACGCTGTAGGTATCTCAGTTCGGTGTAGGTCGTTCGCTCCAAGCTGGGCTGTGT
GCACGAACCCCCCGTTCAGCCCGACCGCTGCGCCTTATCCGGTAACTATCGTCTTGAGTCCAACCCGGTA
AGACACGACTTATCGCCACTGGCAGCAGCCACTGGTAACAGGATTAGCAGAGCGAGGTATGTAGGCGGTG
CTACAGAGTTCTTGAAGTGGTGGCCTAACTACGGCTACACTAGAAGGACAGTATTTGGTATCTGCGCTCT
GCTGAAGCCAGTTACCTTCGGAAAAAGAGTTGGTAGCTCTTGATCCGGCAAACAAACCACCGCTGGTAGC
GGTGGTTTTTTTGTTTGCAAGCAGCAGATTACGCGCAGAAAAAAAGGATCTCAAGAAGATCCTTTGATCT
TTTCTACGGGGTCTGACGCTCAGTGGAACGAAAACTCACGTTAAGGGATTTTGGTCATGAGATTATCAAA
AAGGATCTTCACCTAGATCCTTTTAAATTAAAAATGAAGTTTTAAATCAATCTAAAGTATATATGAGTAA
ACTTGGTCTGACAGTTACCAATGCTTAATCAGTGAGGCACCTATCTCAGCGATCTGTCTATTTCGTTCAT
CCATAGTTGCCTGACTCCCCGTCGTGTAGATAACTACGATACGGGAGGGCTTACCATCTGGCCCCAGTGC
TGCAATGATACCGCGAGACCCACGCTCACCGGCTCCAGATTTATCAGCAATAAACCAGCCAGCCGGAAGG
GCCGAGCGCAGAAGTGGTCCTGCAACTTTATCCGCCTCCATCCAGTCTATTAATTGTTGCCGGGAAGCTA
GAGTAAGTAGTTCGCCAGTTAATAGTTTGCGCAACGTTGTTGCCATTGCTACAGGCATCGTGGTGTCACG
CTCGTCGTTTGGTATGGCTTCATTCAGCTCCGGTTCCCAACGATCAAGGCGAGTTACATGATCCCCCATG
TTGTGCAAAAAAGCGGTTAGCTCCTTCGGTCCTCCGATCGTTGTCAGAAGTAAGTTGGCCGCAGTGTTAT
CACTCATGGTTATGGCAGCACTGCATAATTCTCTTACTGTCATGCCATCCGTAAGATGCTTTTCTGTGAC
TGGTGAGTACTCAACCAAGTCATTCTGAGAATAGTGTATGCGGCGACCGAGTTGCTCTTGCCCGGCGTCA
ATACGGGATAATACCGCGCCACATAGCAGAACTTTAAAAGTGCTCATCATTGGAAAACGTTCTTCGGGGC
GAAAACTCTCAAGGATCTTACCGCTGTTGAGATCCAGTTCGATGTAACCCACTCGTGCACCCAACTGATC
TTCAGCATCTTTTACTTTCACCAGCGTTTCTGGGTGAGCAAAAACAGGAAGGCAAAATGCCGCAAAAAAG
GGAATAAGGGCGACACGGAAATGTTGAATACTCATACTCTTCCTTTTTCAATATTATTGAAGCATTTATC
AGGGTTATTGTCTCATGAGCGGATACATATTTGAATGTATTTAGAAAAATAAACAAATAGGGGTTCCGCG
CACATTTCCCCGAAAAGTGCCACCTGCGAAGTCTTAGAGCCAGATATGCGAGCACCCGGAAGCTCACGAT
GAGAATGGCCAGAC
