Features (pLannotate 1.2.2; 13 found; start..end, strand, type, name):
      1..233     -  misc_feature   P element 3' end: P element 3' end
    242..286     -  protein_bind   gypsy insulator (fragment): chromatin insulator from Drosophila Su(Hw), CP190, and Mod(mdg4)67.2
    353..386     +  protein_bind   attB: minimal attB site for the φC31 integrase (Groth et al., 2000) phage φC31 integrase
    455..488     -  protein_bind   loxP: Cre-mediated recombination occurs in the 8-bp core sequence (GCATACAT). Cre recombinase
    576..698     +  promoter       hsp70 promoter (fragment): Drosophila melanogaster hsp70Bb promoter
    720..1394    +  CDS            DsRed-Express: DsRed-Express is a basic (constitutively fluorescent) orange fluorescent protein published in 2002, derived from Discosoma sp.. It is reported to be a rapidly-maturing tetramer with low acid sensitivity.
   1412..1495    +  CDS            large T antigen (fragment): large T antigen from SV40 (simian virus 40)
   1518..1639    +  polyA_signal   SV40 poly(A) signal: SV40 polyadenylation signal
   1656..2241    -  misc_feature   P element 5' end: No description available
   2242..2470    -  CDS            mini-white (fragment): Drosophila white gene eye color pigment; white; This is a modified version of the white gene lacking part of the first intron.
   2476..3064    -  rep_origin     ori: high-copy-number ColE1/pMB1/pBR322/pUC origin of replication
   3235..4095    -  CDS            AmpR: β-lactamase; bla; confers resistance to ampicillin, carbenicillin, and related antibiotics
   4096..4200    -  promoter       AmpR promoter: bla
>Addgene plasmid #115160 | pGE-attBTT-loxP-DsRed (pTL780) | addgene full sequence | sequence record 224340 | Addgene NGS Result
CATGATGAAATAACATAAGGTGGTCCCGTCGGCAAGAGACATCCACTTAACGTATGCTTGCAATAAGTGC
GAGTGAAAGGAATAGTATTCTGAGTGTCGTATTGAGTCTGAGTGAGACAGCGATATGATTGTTGATTAAC
CCTTAGCATGTCCGTGGGGTTTGAATTAACTCATAATATTAATTAGACGAAATTATTTTTAAAGTTTTAT
TTTTAATAATTTGCGAGTACGCAAAGCTAGAGTTGTTGGTTGGCACACCACAAATATACTGTTGCCGAGC
ACAATTCCGCTCGAATTGCCGGCTGTACACTTAAGAAGTTCCTACTGCAGGTAATGAATTGCCGCGGTGC
GGGTGCCAGGGCGTGCCCTTGGGCTCCCCGGGCGCGTACTCCACGAATTCTTGCATGCAATGCGGCCGCT
AGCAGATCTACTAGTCTCGAGGCGCGCCGGTACCATAACTTCGTATAATGTATGCTATACGAAGTTATCG
TACGGGATCTAATTCAATTAGAGACTAATTCAATTAGAGCTAATTCAATTAGGATCCAAGCTTATCGATT
TCGAACCCTCGACCGCCGGAGTATAAATAGAGGCGCTTCGTCTACGGAGCGACAATTCAATTCAAACAAG
CAAAGTGAACACGTCGCTAAGCGAAAGCTAAGCAAATAAACAAGCGCAGCTGAACAAGCTAAACAATCGG
CTCGAAGCCGGTCGCCACCATGGCCTCCTCCGAGGACGTCATCAAGGAGTTCATGCGCTTCAAGGTGCGC
ATGGAGGGCTCCGTGAACGGCCACGAGTTCGAGATCGAGGGCGAGGGCGAGGGCCGCCCCTACGAGGGCA
CCCAGACCGCCAAGCTGAAGGTGACCAAGGGCGGCCCCCTGCCCTTCGCCTGGGACATCCTGTCCCCCCA
GTTCCAGTACGGCTCCAAGGTGTACGTGAAGCACCCCGCCGACATCCCCGACTACAAGAAGCTGTCCTTC
CCCGAGGGCTTCAAGTGGGAGCGCGTGATGAACTTCGAGGACGGCGGCGTGGTGACCGTGACCCAGGACT
CCTCCCTCCAGGACGGCTCCTTCATCTACAAGGTGAAGTTCATCGGCGTGAACTTCCCCTCCGACGGCCC
CGTAATGCAGAAGAAGACTATGGGCTGGGAGGCGTCCACCGAGCGCCTGTACCCCCGCGACGGCGTGCTG
AAGGGCGAGATCCACAAGGCCCTGAAGCTGAAGGACGGCGGCCACTACCTGGTGGAGTTCAAGTCCATCT
ACATGGCCAAGAAGCCCGTGCAGCTGCCCGGCTACTACTACGTGGACTCCAAGCTGGACATCACCTCCCA
CAACGAGGACTACACCATCGTGGAGCAGTACGAGCGCGCCGAGGGCCGCCACCACCTGTTCCTGTAGGGG
CCGCGACTCTAGATCATAATCAGCCATACCACATTTGTAGAGGTTTTACTTGCTTTAAAAAACCTCCCAC
ACCTCCCCCTGAACCTGAAACATAAAATGAATGCAATTGTTGTTGTTAACTTGTTTATTGCAGCTTATAA
TGGTTACAAATAAAGCAATAGCATCACAAATTTCACAAATAAAGCATTTTTTTCACTGCATTCTAGTTGT
GGTTTGTCCAAACTCATCAATGTATCTTAAGATCCAAACCTAGTGGCTGCTGCTCTAAACGACGCATTTC
GTACTCCAAAGTACGAATTTTTTCCCTCAAGCTCTTATTTTCATTAAACAATGAACAGGACCTAACGCAC
AGTCACGTTATTGTTTACATAAATGATTTTTTTTACTATTCAAACTTACTCTGTTTGTGTACTCCCACTG
GTATAGCCTTCTTTTATCTTTTCTGGTTCAGGCTCTATCACTTTACTAGGTACGGCATCTGCGTTGAGTC
GCCTCCTTTTAAATGTCTGACCTTTTGCAGGTGCAGCCTTCCACTGCGAATCATTAAAGTGGGTATCACA
AATTTGGGAGTTTTCACCAAGGCTGCACCCAAGGCTCTGCTCCCACAATTTTCTCTTAATAGCACACTTC
GGCACGTGAATTAATTTTACTCCAGTCACAGCTTTGCAGCAAAATTTGCAATATTTCATTTTTTTTTATT
CCACGTAAGGGTTAATGTTTTCAAAAAAAAATTCGTCCGCACACAACCTTTCCTCTCAACAAGCAAACGT
GCACTGAATTTAAGTGTATACTTCGGTAAGCTTCGGCTATCGACGGGACCACCTTATGTTATTTCATCAT
GGGCCAGACCCACGTAGTCCAGCGGCAGATCGGCGGCGGAGAAGTTAAGCGTCTCCAGGATGACCTTGCC
CGAACTGGGGCACGTGGTGTTCGACGATGTGCAGCTAATTTCGCCCGGCTCCACGTCCGCCCATTGGTTA
ATCAGCAGACCCTCGTTGGCGTAACGGAACCATGAGAGGTACGACAACCATTTGAGGTATACTGGCACCG
AGCCCGAGTTCAAGAAGAAGGCGTTTTTCCATAGGCTCCGCCCCCCTGACGAGCATCACAAAAATCGACG
CTCAAGTCAGAGGTGGCGAAACCCGACAGGACTATAAAGATACCAGGCGTTTCCCCCTGGAAGCTCCCTC
GTGCGCTCTCCTGTTCCGACCCTGCCGCTTACCGGATACCTGTCCGCCTTTCTCCCTTCGGGAAGCGTGG
CGCTTTCTCATAGCTCACGCTGTAGGTATCTCAGTTCGGTGTAGGTCGTTCGCTCCAAGCTGGGCTGTGT
GCACGAACCCCCCGTTCAGCCCGACCGCTGCGCCTTATCCGGTAACTATCGTCTTGAGTCCAACCCGGTA
AGACACGACTTATCGCCACTGGCAGCAGCCACTGGTAACAGGATTAGCAGAGCGAGGTATGTAGGCGGTG
CTACAGAGTTCTTGAAGTGGTGGCCTAACTACGGCTACACTAGAAGAACAGTATTTGGTATCTGCGCTCT
GCTGAAGCCAGTTACCTTCGGAAAAAGAGTTGGTAGCTCTTGATCCGGCAAACAAACCACCGCTGGTAGC
GGTGGTTTTTTTGTTTGCAAGCAGCAGATTACGCGCAGAAAAAAAGGATCTCAAGAAGATCCTTTGATCT
TTTCTACGGGGTCTGACGCTCAGTGGAACGAAAACTCACGTTAAGGGATTTTGGTCATGAGATTATCAAA
AAGGATCTTCACCTAGATCCTTTTAAATTAAAAATGAAGTTTTAAATCAATCTAAAGTATATATGAGTAA
ACTTGGTCTGACAGTTACCAATGCTTAATCAGTGAGGCACCTATCTCAGCGATCTGTCTATTTCGTTCAT
CCATAGTTGCCTGACTCCCCGTCGTGTAGATAACTACGATACGGGAGGGCTTACCATCTGGCCCCAGTGC
TGCAATGATACCGCGAGACCCACGCTCACCGGCTCCAGATTTATCAGCAATAAACCAGCCAGCCGGAAGG
GCCGAGCGCAGAAGTGGTCCTGCAACTTTATCCGCCTCCATCCAGTCTATTAATTGTTGCCGGGAAGCTA
GAGTAAGTAGTTCGCCAGTTAATAGTTTGCGCAACGTTGTTGCCATTGCTACAGGCATCGTGGTGTCACG
CTCGTCGTTTGGTATGGCTTCATTCAGCTCCGGTTCCCAACGATCAAGGCGAGTTACATGATCCCCCATG
TTGTGCAAAAAAGCGGTTAGCTCCTTCGGTCCTCCGATCGTTGTCAGAAGTAAGTTGGCCGCAGTGTTAT
CACTCATGGTTATGGCAGCACTGCATAATTCTCTTACTGTCATGCCATCCGTAAGATGCTTTTCTGTGAC
TGGTGAGTACTCAACCAAGTCATTCTGAGAATAGTGTATGCGGCGACCGAGTTGCTCTTGCCCGGCGTCA
ATACGGGATAATACCGCGCCACATAGCAGAACTTTAAAAGTGCTCATCATTGGAAAACGTTCTTCGGGGC
GAAAACTCTCAAGGATCTTACCGCTGTTGAGATCCAGTTCGATGTAACCCACTCGTGCACCCAACTGATC
TTCAGCATCTTTTACTTTCACCAGCGTTTCTGGGTGAGCAAAAACAGGAAGGCAAAATGCCGCAAAAAAG
GGAATAAGGGCGACACGGAAATGTTGAATACTCATACTCTTCCTTTTTCAATATTATTGAAGCATTTATC
AGGGTTATTGTCTCATGAGCGGATACATATTTGAATGTATTTAGAAAAATAAACAAATAGGGGTTCCGCG
CACATTTCCCCGAAAAGTGCCACCTCGAAGTCTTAGAGCCAGATATGCGAGCACCCGGAAGCTCACGATG
AGAATGGCCAGAC
